>Addgene plasmid #11177 | 1571 pcDNA3 Flag HA GGA2 | addgene partial sequence | sequence record 18069 | 11177 with T7
TCCCCTACGACGTGCCCGACTACGCCAGCGGATCCATGGCGGCGACCGCGGTGGCGGCGGCTGTGGCGGG
AACCGAGTCGGCCCAGGGTCCCCCGGGCCCGGCAGCGTCGCTGGAGCTGTGGCTGAACAAAGCCACAGAC
CCAAGCATGTCGGAACAGGATTGGTCAGCTATCCAGAATTTCTGTGAGCAGGTGAACACTGACCCCAATG
GCCCCACACATGCGCCCTGGCTACTGGCCCACAAGATCCAGTCTCCGCAAGAGAAGGAAGCTCTTTATGC
CTTAACGGTGCTGGAGATGTGCATGAACCACTGTGGGGAGAAGTTCCACAGCGAGGTGGCCAAATTTCGT
TTCCTGAACGAACTGATCAAAGTGTTGTCCCCAAAGTACCTGGGGTCCTGGGCCACAGGAAAAGTTAAAG
GAAGAGTCATTGAAATACTCTTCAGTTGGACAGTCTGGTTTCCGGAAGACATCAAGATTCGAGACGCTTA
TCAGATGCTGAAGAAACAAGGAATTATAAAACAAGACCCTAAACTACCAGTGGATAAAATCTTACCCCCA
CCATCTCCCTGGTCCAAGAGCTCCATCTTTGATGCTGATGAAGAAAAGT
