[The description below was written by a language model from this plasmid's Addgene catalogue record.]
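Description:
1571 pcDNA3 Flag HA GGA2 is a mammalian expression plasmid built on the Invitrogen pcDNA3 backbone (about 5.4 kb without insert). It carries an approximately 1.85 kb insert encoding human GGA2 (golgi associated, gamma adaptin ear containing, ARF binding protein 2, also known as VEAR). The insert was cloned by restriction digestion between a 5′ BamHI site and a 3′ XhoI site, both of which remain intact, so the coding region can be excised or transferred. Flag and HA epitope tags supplied by the modified backbone sit at the N terminus, so the protein is produced as a doubly tagged Flag-HA-GGA2 fusion.

The plasmid is maintained at high copy in E. coli under ampicillin selection. It also carries a neomycin resistance marker, which allows G418 selection of stably transfected mammalian cells. The record does not list the promoter or provide a feature table. However, pcDNA3 as a standard vector drives inserts from the CMV immediate-early promoter, with a T7 promoter just upstream of the cloning site, and this fits the listing of T7 as the 5′ sequencing primer.

No specific application is given in the record. The design suits transient or stable overexpression of GGA2 in mammalian cells. The tandem tags allow detection by immunoblotting or immunofluorescence, and immunoprecipitation or sequential affinity purification, without a GGA2-specific antibody. GGA proteins are generally known as ARF-binding clathrin adaptors that act in trafficking at the trans-Golgi network, so the construct would be useful for localization and interaction studies in that area.
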