Addgene plasmid #11177: 1571 pcDNA3 Flag HA GGA2
Depositing lab: William Sellers. Depositing organization: Dana-Farber Cancer Institute.
Backbone
  Vector backbone: pcDNA3
  Backbone manufacturer: Invitrogen
  Backbone size w/o insert (bp): 5446
  Vector type: Mammalian Expression
  Selectable markers: Neomycin (select with G418)
Growth in bacteria
  Bacterial resistance: Ampicillin, 100 μg/mL
  Growth temperature: 37°C
  Growth strain: DH5alpha
  Copy number: High Copy
Gene/Insert
  Gene/Insert name: GGA2 (alt name: golgi associated, gamma adaptin ear containing, ARF binding protein 2)
  Species: H. sapiens (human)
  Insert size (bp): 1850
  GenBank ID: NM_015044
  Entrez Gene: GGA2 (a.k.a. VEAR)
  Tag / fusion protein: flag (N terminal on backbone); HA (N terminal on backbone)
  Cloning method: Restriction Enzyme; 5′ cloning site BamHI (not destroyed); 3′ cloning site XhoI (not destroyed)
  Sequencing primers: 5′ T7
Terms and licenses: Academic/Nonprofit Terms; Industry Terms: Not Available to Industry
How to cite: 1571 pcDNA3 Flag HA GGA2 was a gift from William Sellers (Addgene plasmid # 11177 ; http://n2t.net/addgene:11177 ; RRID:Addgene_11177)
